Addgene plasmid #77949: PKN3 gRNA (BRDN0001146747)
Purpose: 3rd generation lentiviral gRNA plasmid targeting human PKN3
Depositing lab: John Doench & David Root. Depositing organization: Broad Institute. Publication: Optimized sgRNA design to maximize activity and minimize off-target effects of CRISPR-Cas9. Doench JG, Fusi N, Sullender M, Hegde M, Vaimberg EW, Donovan KF, Smith I, Tothova Z, Wilen C, Orchard R, Virgin HW, Listgarten J, Root DE. Nat Biotechnol. 2016 Jan 18. doi: 10.1038/nbt.3437. PubMed 26780180.
Backbone
  Vector backbone: lentiGuide-Puro
  Backbone manufacturer: Zhang Lab (Addgene plasmid # 52963)
  Vector type: Mammalian Expression, Lentiviral, CRISPR
  Selectable markers: Puromycin
Growth in bacteria
  Bacterial resistance: Ampicillin, 100 μg/mL
  Growth temperature: 37°C
  Growth strain: DH5alpha
  Copy number: High Copy
Gene/Insert
  Gene/Insert name: PKN3 (alt name: PKN3)
  gRNA/shRNA sequence: ATGGAGCCTAGGACTCGACG
  Species: H. sapiens (human)
  Entrez Gene: PKN3 (a.k.a. UTDP4-1)
  Promoter: hU6
  Cloning method: Unknown
  Sequencing primers: 5′ U6-F; 3′ pS2-R
Terms and licenses: Academic/Nonprofit Terms; Industry Terms: Not Available to Industry
Depositor comments: The gRNA was designed to target a Genbank reference sequence which has since been removed from the database. Note that this plasmid does NOT contain Cas9. It should be used in conjunction with lentiCas9-Blast (Addgene #52962) or otherwise with cell lines already expressing Cas9. Browse the full kinome gRNA library at http://www.addgene.org/pooled-library/broadgpp-human-kinome/ or visit http://www.broadinstitute.org/rnai/public/ for detailed protocols and information.
How to cite: PKN3 gRNA (BRDN0001146747) was a gift from John Doench & David Root (Addgene plasmid # 77949 ; http://n2t.net/addgene:77949 ; RRID:Addgene_77949)
