[The description below was written by a language model from this plasmid's Addgene catalogue record and pLannotate feature annotations shown in this document.]
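Description:
PKN3 gRNA (BRDN0001146747) is a third-generation lentiviral guide RNA plasmid built on the lentiGuide-Puro backbone, designed to direct Streptococcus pyogenes Cas9 to the human PKN3 kinase gene. It is propagated in E. coli as a high-copy plasmid through a ColE1/pUC-type origin with ampicillin selection from the β-lactamase gene. An f1 origin, an SV40 origin and poly(A) signal, and remnants of lac, T7 and T3 elements also sit in the backbone outside the viral genome.

The transfer cassette begins with a chimeric RSV promoter fused to a truncated HIV-1 5' LTR, which makes genomic RNA production Tat-independent. This is followed by the Ψ packaging signal with a partial gag region, the Rev response element for nuclear export of the unspliced RNA, and a cPPT/CTS that aids nuclear import. It ends in a ΔU3 self-inactivating 3' LTR. Within this frame, a human U6 RNA polymerase III promoter drives the PKN3-specific spacer joined to the Cas9 gRNA scaffold. A separate EF-1α promoter with its first intron expresses puromycin N-acetyltransferase for selecting transduced mammalian cells, and a WPRE downstream enhances transcript expression.

The plasmid carries no Cas9, so it must be paired with a separate Cas9 vector or used in cells that already express the nuclease. It comes from a human kinome gRNA collection and is suited to knocking out PKN3 in individual experiments. The depositors note that the guide was designed against a GenBank reference sequence that has since been withdrawn, so users may want to confirm the target site against current annotation.
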