Features (pLannotate 1.2.2; 29 found; start..end, strand, type, name):
     14..80      +  CDS            small t antigen (fragment): SV40 (simian virus 40) small t antigen
    106..317     +  promoter       EF-1α core promoter: core promoter for human elongation factor EF-1α
    318..1256    +  intron         EF-1α intron A: intron upstream of the start codon of human EF-1α
   1278..1877    +  CDS            PuroR (fragment): puromycin N-acetyltransferase; pac from Streptomyces; confers resistance to puromycin
   1893..2481    +  misc_feature   WPRE: woodchuck hepatitis virus posttranscriptional regulatory element
   2532..2551    +  misc_feature   cPPT/CTS (fragment): central polypurine tract and central termination sequence of HIV-1
   2553..2786    +  LTR            3' LTR (ΔU3): self-inactivating 3' long terminal repeat (LTR) from HIV-1
   2864..2985    +  polyA_signal   SV40 poly(A) signal: SV40 polyadenylation signal
   3025..3160    +  rep_origin     SV40 ori: SV40 origin of replication
   3181..3199    -  promoter       T7 promoter: promoter for bacteriophage T7 RNA polymerase
   3207..3362    +  CDS            lacZα (fragment): LacZα fragment of β-galactosidase; lacZ fragment
   3367..3795    +  rep_origin     f1 ori (sequence partly withheld): f1 bacteriophage origin of replication; arrow indicates direction of (+) strand synthesis
   3848..3952    +  promoter       AmpR promoter: bla
   3953..4813    +  CDS            AmpR: β-lactamase; bla; confers resistance to ampicillin, carbenicillin, and related antibiotics
   4984..5572    +  rep_origin     ori: high-copy-number ColE1/pMB1/pBR322/pUC origin of replication
   5755..5847    +  CDS            lacI (fragment): lac repressor; lacI; The lac repressor binds to the lac operator to inhibit transcription in E. coli. This inhibition can be relieved by adding lactose or isopropyl-β-D-thiogalactopyranoside (IPTG).
   5860..5881    +  protein_bind   CAP binding site: CAP binding activates transcription in the presence of cAMP. E. coli catabolite activator protein
   5896..5926    +  promoter       lac promoter: promoter for the E. coli lac operon
   5934..5950    +  protein_bind   lac operator: The lac repressor binds to the lac operator to inhibit transcription in E. coli. This inhibition can be relieved by adding lactose or isopropyl-β-D-thiogalactopyranoside (IPTG). lac repressor encoded by lacI
   5995..6013    +  promoter       T3 promoter: promoter for bacteriophage T3 RNA polymerase
   6041..6267    +  promoter       RSV promoter: Rous sarcoma virus enhancer/promoter
   6268..6448    +  LTR            5' LTR (truncated): truncated 5' long terminal repeat (LTR) from HIV-1
   6495..6620    +  misc_feature   HIV-1 Ψ: packaging signal of human immunodeficiency virus type 1
   6604..6967    +  CDS            HIV-1 gag (fragment): gag protein from human immunodeficiency virus 1; gag
   7113..7346    +  misc_feature   RRE: The Rev response element (RRE) of HIV-1 allows for Rev-dependent mRNA export from the nucleus to the cytoplasm.
   7723..7749    +  CDS            Rev (fragment): human immunodeficiency virus 1 (HIV-1) Rev protein; rev; enhances nuclear export of unspliced and incompletely spliced viral mRNAs
   7753..7993    +  promoter       U6 promoter: RNA polymerase III promoter for human U6 snRNA
   8023..8098    +  misc_RNA       gRNA scaffold: guide RNA scaffold for the Streptococcus pyogenes CRISPR/Cas9 system
   8154..8271    +  misc_feature   cPPT/CTS: central polypurine tract and central termination sequence of HIV-1
>Addgene plasmid #77949 | PKN3 gRNA (BRDN0001146747) | addgene full sequence | sequence record 188712 | Addgene Assembled Sequence
CCCGGGTGCAAAGATGGATAAAGTTTTAAACAGAGAGGAATCTTTGCAGCTAATGGACCTTCTAGGTCTT
GAAAGGAGTGGGAATTGGCTCCGGTGCCCGTCAGTGGGCAGAGCGCACATCGCCCACAGTCCCCGAGAAG
TTGGGGGGAGGGGTCGGCAATTGATCCGGTGCCTAGAGAAGGTGGCGCGGGGTAAACTGGGAAAGTGATG
TCGTGTACTGGCTCCGCCTTTTTCCCGAGGGTGGGGGAGAACCGTATATAAGTGCAGTAGTCGCCGTGAA
CGTTCTTTTTCGCAACGGGTTTGCCGCCAGAACACAGGTAAGTGCCGTGTGTGGTTCCCGCGGGCCTGGC
CTCTTTACGGGTTATGGCCCTTGCGTGCCTTGAATTACTTCCACCTGGCTGCAGTACGTGATTCTTGATC
CCGAGCTTCGGGTTGGAAGTGGGTGGGAGAGTTCGAGGCCTTGCGCTTAAGGAGCCCCTTCGCCTCGTGC
TTGAGTTGAGGCCTGGCCTGGGCGCTGGGGCCGCCGCGTGCGAATCTGGTGGCACCTTCGCGCCTGTCTC
GCTGCTTTCGATAAGTCTCTAGCCATTTAAAATTTTTGATGACCTGCTGCGACGCTTTTTTTCTGGCAAG
ATAGTCTTGTAAATGCGGGCCAAGATCTGCACACTGGTATTTCGGTTTTTGGGGCCGCGGGCGGCGACGG
GGCCCGTGCGTCCCAGCGCACATGTTCGGCGAGGCGGGGCCTGCGAGCGCGGCCACCGAGAATCGGACGG
GGGTAGTCTCAAGCTGGCCGGCCTGCTCTGGTGCCTGGCCTCGCGCCGCCGTGTATCGCCCCGCCCTGGG
CGGCAAGGCTGGCCCGGTCGGCACCAGTTGCGTGAGCGGAAAGATGGCCGCTTCCCGGCCCTGCTGCAGG
GAGCTCAAAATGGAGGACGCGGCGCTCGGGAGAGCGGGCGGGTGAGTCACCCACACAAAGGAAAAGGGCC
TTTCCGTCCTCAGCCGTCGCTTCATGTGACTCCACGGAGTACCGGGCGCCGTCCAGGCACCTCGATTAGT
TCTCGAGCTTTTGGAGTACGTCGTCTTTAGGTTGGGGGGAGGGGTTTTATGCGATGGAGTTTCCCCACAC
TGAGTGGGTGGAGACTGAAGTTAGGCCAGCTTGGCACTTGATGTAATTCTCCTTGGAATTTGCCCTTTTT
GAGTTTGGATCTTGGTTCATTCTCAAGCCTCAGACAGTGGTTCAAAGTTTTTTTCTTCCATTTCAGGTGT
CGTGACGTACGGCCACCATGACCGAGTACAAGCCCACGGTGCGCCTCGCCACCCGCGACGACGTCCCCAG
GGCCGTACGCACCCTCGCCGCCGCGTTCGCCGACTACCCCGCCACGCGCCACACCGTCGATCCGGACCGC
CACATCGAGCGGGTCACCGAGCTGCAAGAACTCTTCCTCACGCGCGTCGGGCTCGACATCGGCAAGGTGT
GGGTCGCGGACGACGGCGCCGCCGTGGCGGTCTGGACCACGCCGGAGAGCGTCGAAGCGGGGGCGGTGTT
CGCCGAGATCGGCCCGCGCATGGCCGAGTTGAGCGGTTCCCGGCTGGCCGCGCAGCAACAGATGGAAGGC
CTCCTGGCGCCGCACCGGCCCAAGGAGCCCGCGTGGTTCCTGGCCACCGTCGGAGTCTCGCCCGACCACC
AGGGCAAGGGTCTGGGCAGCGCCGTCGTGCTCCCCGGAGTGGAGGCGGCCGAGCGCGCCGGGGTGCCCGC
CTTCCTGGAGACCTCCGCGCCCCGCAACCTCCCCTTCTACGAGCGGCTCGGCTTCACCGTCACCGCCGAC
GTCGAGGTGCCCGAAGGACCGCGCACCTGGTGCATGACCCGCAAGCCCGGTGCCTGAACGCGTTAAGTCG
ACAATCAACCTCTGGATTACAAAATTTGTGAAAGATTGACTGGTATTCTTAACTATGTTGCTCCTTTTAC
GCTATGTGGATACGCTGCTTTAATGCCTTTGTATCATGCTATTGCTTCCCGTATGGCTTTCATTTTCTCC
TCCTTGTATAAATCCTGGTTGCTGTCTCTTTATGAGGAGTTGTGGCCCGTTGTCAGGCAACGTGGCGTGG
TGTGCACTGTGTTTGCTGACGCAACCCCCACTGGTTGGGGCATTGCCACCACCTGTCAGCTCCTTTCCGG
GACTTTCGCTTTCCCCCTCCCTATTGCCACGGCGGAACTCATCGCCGCCTGCCTTGCCCGCTGCTGGACA
GGGGCTCGGCTGTTGGGCACTGACAATTCCGTGGTGTTGTCGGGGAAATCATCGTCCTTTCCTTGGCTGC
TCGCCTGTGTTGCCACCTGGATTCTGCGCGGGACGTCCTTCTGCTACGTCCCTTCGGCCCTCAATCCAGC
GGACCTTCCTTCCCGCGGCCTGCTGCCGGCTCTGCGGCCTCTTCCGCGTCTTCGCCTTCGCCCTCAGACG
AGTCGGATCTCCCTTTGGGCCGCCTCCCCGCGTCGACTTTAAGACCAATGACTTACAAGGCAGCTGTAGA
TCTTAGCCACTTTTTAAAAGAAAAGGGGGGACTGGAAGGGCTAATTCACTCCCAACGAAGACAAGATCTG
CTTTTTGCTTGTACTGGGTCTCTCTGGTTAGACCAGATCTGAGCCTGGGAGCTCTCTGGCTAACTAGGGA
ACCCACTGCTTAAGCCTCAATAAAGCTTGCCTTGAGTGCTTCAAGTAGTGTGTGCCCGTCTGTTGTGTGA
CTCTGGTAACTAGAGATCCCTCAGACCCTTTTAGTCAGTGTGGAAAATCTCTAGCAGTACGTATAGTAGT
TCATGTCATCTTATTATTCAGTATTTATAACTTGCAAAGAAATGAATATCAGAGAGTGAGAGGAACTTGT
TTATTGCAGCTTATAATGGTTACAAATAAAGCAATAGCATCACAAATTTCACAAATAAAGCATTTTTTTC
ACTGCATTCTAGTTGTGGTTTGTCCAAACTCATCAATGTATCTTATCATGTCTGGCTCTAGCTATCCCGC
CCCTAACTCCGCCCATCCCGCCCCTAACTCCGCCCAGTTCCGCCCATTCTCCGCCCCATGGCTGACTAAT
TTTTTTTATTTATGCAGAGGCCGAGGCCGCCTCGGCCTCTGAGCTATTCCAGAAGTAGTGAGGAGGCTTT
TTTGGAGGCCTAGGGACGTACCCAATTCGCCCTATAGTGAGTCGTATTACGCGCGCTCACTGGCCGTCGT
TTTACAACGTCGTGACTGGGAAAACCCTGGCGTTACCCAACTTAATCGCCTTGCAGCACATCCCCCTTTC
GCCAGCTGGCGTAATAGCGAAGAGGCCCGCACCGATCGCCCTTCCCAACAGTTGCGCAGCCTGAATGGCG
AATGGG
[124 nt withheld, positions 3367-3490]
C
[91 nt withheld, positions 3492-3582]
A
[49 nt withheld, positions 3584-3632]
CCTTTGACGTTGGAGTCCACGTTCTTT
[37 nt withheld, positions 3660-3696]
ACCCTATCTCGGTCTATTCTTTTGATTTATAAGGGATTTTGCCGATTTCGGCCTATTGGTTAAAAAATGA
GCTGATTTAACAAAAATTTAACGCGAATTTTAACAAAATATTAACGCTTACAATTTAGGTGGCACTTTTC
GGGGAAATGTGCGCGGAACCCCTATTTGTTTATTTTTCTAAATACATTCAAATATGTATCCGCTCATGAG
ACAATAACCCTGATAAATGCTTCAATAATATTGAAAAAGGAAGAGTATGAGTATTCAACATTTCCGTGTC
GCCCTTATTCCCTTTTTTGCGGCATTTTGCCTTCCTGTTTTTGCTCACCCAGAAACGCTGGTGAAAGTAA
AAGATGCTGAAGATCAGTTGGGTGCACGAGTGGGTTACATCGAACTGGATCTCAACAGCGGTAAGATCCT
TGAGAGTTTTCGCCCCGAAGAACGTTTTCCAATGATGAGCACTTTTAAAGTTCTGCTATGTGGCGCGGTA
TTATCCCGTATTGACGCCGGGCAAGAGCAACTCGGTCGCCGCATACACTATTCTCAGAATGACTTGGTTG
AGTACTCACCAGTCACAGAAAAGCATCTTACGGATGGCATGACAGTAAGAGAATTATGCAGTGCTGCCAT
AACCATGAGTGATAACACTGCGGCCAACTTACTTCTGACAACGATCGGAGGACCGAAGGAGCTAACCGCT
TTTTTGCACAACATGGGGGATCATGTAACTCGCCTTGATCGTTGGGAACCGGAGCTGAATGAAGCCATAC
CAAACGACGAGCGTGACACCACGATGCCTGTAGCAATGGCAACAACGTTGCGCAAACTATTAACTGGCGA
ACTACTTACTCTAGCTTCCCGGCAACAATTAATAGACTGGATGGAGGCGGATAAAGTTGCAGGACCACTT
CTGCGCTCGGCCCTTCCGGCTGGCTGGTTTATTGCTGATAAATCTGGAGCCGGTGAGCGTGGGTCTCGCG
GTATCATTGCAGCACTGGGGCCAGATGGTAAGCCCTCCCGTATCGTAGTTATCTACACGACGGGGAGTCA
GGCAACTATGGATGAACGAAATAGACAGATCGCTGAGATAGGTGCCTCACTGATTAAGCATTGGTAACTG
TCAGACCAAGTTTACTCATATATACTTTAGATTGATTTAAAACTTCATTTTTAATTTAAAAGGATCTAGG
TGAAGATCCTTTTTGATAATCTCATGACCAAAATCCCTTAACGTGAGTTTTCGTTCCACTGAGCGTCAGA
CCCCGTAGAAAAGATCAAAGGATCTTCTTGAGATCCTTTTTTTCTGCGCGTAATCTGCTGCTTGCAAACA
AAAAAACCACCGCTACCAGCGGTGGTTTGTTTGCCGGATCAAGAGCTACCAACTCTTTTTCCGAAGGTAA
CTGGCTTCAGCAGAGCGCAGATACCAAATACTGTTCTTCTAGTGTAGCCGTAGTTAGGCCACCACTTCAA
GAACTCTGTAGCACCGCCTACATACCTCGCTCTGCTAATCCTGTTACCAGTGGCTGCTGCCAGTGGCGAT
AAGTCGTGTCTTACCGGGTTGGACTCAAGACGATAGTTACCGGATAAGGCGCAGCGGTCGGGCTGAACGG
GGGGTTCGTGCACACAGCCCAGCTTGGAGCGAACGACCTACACCGAACTGAGATACCTACAGCGTGAGCT
ATGAGAAAGCGCCACGCTTCCCGAAGGGAGAAAGGCGGACAGGTATCCGGTAAGCGGCAGGGTCGGAACA
GGAGAGCGCACGAGGGAGCTTCCAGGGGGAAACGCCTGGTATCTTTATAGTCCTGTCGGGTTTCGCCACC
TCTGACTTGAGCGTCGATTTTTGTGATGCTCGTCAGGGGGGCGGAGCCTATGGAAAAACGCCAGCAACGC
GGCCTTTTTACGGTTCCTGGCCTTTTGCTGGCCTTTTGCTCACATGTTCTTTCCTGCGTTATCCCCTGAT
TCTGTGGATAACCGTATTACCGCCTTTGAGTGAGCTGATACCGCTCGCCGCAGCCGAACGACCGAGCGCA
GCGAGTCAGTGAGCGAGGAAGCGGAAGAGCGCCCAATACGCAAACCGCCTCTCCCCGCGCGTTGGCCGAT
TCATTAATGCAGCTGGCACGACAGGTTTCCCGACTGGAAAGCGGGCAGTGAGCGCAACGCAATTAATGTG
AGTTAGCTCACTCATTAGGCACCCCAGGCTTTACACTTTATGCTTCCGGCTCGTATGTTGTGTGGAATTG
TGAGCGGATAACAATTTCACACAGGAAACAGCTATGACCATGATTACGCCAAGCGCGCAATTAACCCTCA
CTAAAGGGAACAAAAGCTGGAGCTGCAAGCTTAATGTAGTCTTATGCAATACTCTTGTAGTCTTGCAACA
TGGTAACGATGAGTTAGCAACATGCCTTACAAGGAGAGAAAAAGCACCGTGCATGCCGATTGGTGGAAGT
AAGGTGGTACGATCGTGCCTTATTAGGAAGGCAACAGACGGGTCTGACATGGATTGGACGAACCACTGAA
TTGCCGCATTGCAGAGATATTGTATTTAAGTGCCTAGCTCGATACATAAACGGGTCTCTCTGGTTAGACC
AGATCTGAGCCTGGGAGCTCTCTGGCTAACTAGGGAACCCACTGCTTAAGCCTCAATAAAGCTTGCCTTG
AGTGCTTCAAGTAGTGTGTGCCCGTCTGTTGTGTGACTCTGGTAACTAGAGATCCCTCAGACCCTTTTAG
TCAGTGTGGAAAATCTCTAGCAGTGGCGCCCGAACAGGGACTTGAAAGCGAAAGGGAAACCAGAGGAGCT
CTCTCGACGCAGGACTCGGCTTGCTGAAGCGCGCACGGCAAGAGGCGAGGGGCGGCGACTGGTGAGTACG
CCAAAAATTTTGACTAGCGGAGGCTAGAAGGAGAGAGATGGGTGCGAGAGCGTCAGTATTAAGCGGGGGA
GAATTAGATCGCGATGGGAAAAAATTCGGTTAAGGCCAGGGGGAAAGAAAAAATATAAATTAAAACATAT
AGTATGGGCAAGCAGGGAGCTAGAACGATTCGCAGTTAATCCTGGCCTGTTAGAAACATCAGAAGGCTGT
AGACAAATACTGGGACAGCTACAACCATCCCTTCAGACAGGATCAGAAGAACTTAGATCATTATATAATA
CAGTAGCAACCCTCTATTGTGTGCATCAAAGGATAGAGATAAAAGACACCAAGGAAGCTTTAGACAAGAT
AGAGGAAGAGCAAAACAAAAGTAAGACCACCGCACAGCAAGCGGCCGCTGATCTTCAGACCTGGAGGAGG
AGATATGAGGGACAATTGGAGAAGTGAATTATATAAATATAAAGTAGTAAAAATTGAACCATTAGGAGTA
GCACCCACCAAGGCAAAGAGAAGAGTGGTGCAGAGAGAAAAAAGAGCAGTGGGAATAGGAGCTTTGTTCC
TTGGGTTCTTGGGAGCAGCAGGAAGCACTATGGGCGCAGCGTCAATGACGCTGACGGTACAGGCCAGACA
ATTATTGTCTGGTATAGTGCAGCAGCAGAACAATTTGCTGAGGGCTATTGAGGCGCAACAGCATCTGTTG
CAACTCACAGTCTGGGGCATCAAGCAGCTCCAGGCAAGAATCCTGGCTGTGGAAAGATACCTAAAGGATC
AACAGCTCCTGGGGATTTGGGGTTGCTCTGGAAAACTCATTTGCACCACTGCTGTGCCTTGGAATGCTAG
TTGGAGTAATAAATCTCTGGAACAGATTTGGAATCACACGACCTGGATGGAGTGGGACAGAGAAATTAAC
AATTACACAAGCTTAATACACTCCTTAATTGAAGAATCGCAAAACCAGCAAGAAAAGAATGAACAAGAAT
TATTGGAATTAGATAAATGGGCAAGTTTGTGGAATTGGTTTAACATAACAAATTGGCTGTGGTATATAAA
ATTATTCATAATGATAGTAGGAGGCTTGGTAGGTTTAAGAATAGTTTTTGCTGTACTTTCTATAGTGAAT
AGAGTTAGGCAGGGATATTCACCATTATCGTTTCAGACCCACCTCCCAACCCCGAGGGGACCCAGAGAGG
GCCTATTTCCCATGATTCCTTCATATTTGCATATACGATACAAGGCTGTTAGAGAGATAATTAGAATTAA
TTTGACTGTAAACACAAAGATATTAGTACAAAATACGTGACGTAGAAAGTAATAATTTCTTGGGTAGTTT
GCAGTTTTAAAATTATGTTTTAAAATGGACTATCATATGCTTACCGTAACTTGAAAGTATTTCGATTTCT
TGGCTTTATATATCTTGTGGAAAGGACGAAACACCGATGGAGCCTAGGACTCGACGGTTTTAGAGCTAGA
AATAGCAAGTTAAAATAAGGCTAGTCCGTTATCAACTTGAAAAAGTGGCACCGAGTCGGTGCTTTTTTAA
GCTTGGCGTAACTAGATCTTGAGACAAATGGCAGTATTCATCCACAATTTTAAAAGAAAAGGGGGGATTG
GGGGGTACAGTGCAGGGGAAAGAATAGTAGACATAATAGCAACAGACATACAAACTAAAGAATTACAAAA
ACAAATTACAAAAATTCAAAATTTTCGGGTTTATTACAGGGACAGCAGAGATCCACTTTGGCGCCGGCTC
GAGGGGG
