>Addgene plasmid #77949 | PKN3 gRNA (BRDN0001146747) | depositor partial sequence | sequence record 145409 | Target Sequence
ATGGAGCCTAGGACTCGACG
