>Addgene plasmid #77949 | PKN3 gRNA (BRDN0001146747) | addgene partial sequence | sequence record 188711 | hU6-F
GTGACGTAGAAAGTAATAATTTCTTGGGTAGTTTGCAGTTTTAAAATTATGTTTTAAAATGGACTATCAT
ATGCTTACCGTAACTTGAAAGTATTTCGATTTCTTGGCTTTATATATCTTGTGGAAAGGACGAAACACCG
ATGGAGCCTAGGACTCGACGGTTTTAGAGCTAGAAATAGCAAGTTAAAATAAGGCTAGTCCGTTATCAAC
TTGAAAAAGTGGCACCGAGTCGGTGCTTTTTTAAGCTTGGCGTAACTAGATCTTGAGACAAATGGCAGTA
TTCATCCACAATTTTAAAAGAAAAGGGGGGATTGGGGGGTACAGTGCAGGGGAAAGAATAGTAGACATAA
TAGCAACAGACATACAAACTAAAGAATTACAAAAACAAATTACAAAAATTCAAAATTTTCGGGTTTATTA
CAGGGACAGCAGAGATCCACTTTGGCGCCGGCTCGAGGGGGCCCGGGTGCAAAGATGGATAAAGTTTTAA
ACAGAGAGGAATCTTTGCAGCTAATGGACCTTCTAGGTCTTGAAAGGAGTGGGAATTGGCTCCGGTGCCC
GTCAGTGGGC
